>Addgene plasmid #144523 | TFORF3047 | addgene full sequence | sequence record 404215 | Addgene NGS Result
TTAATGTAGTCTTATGCAATACTCTTGTAGTCTTGCAACATGGTAACGATGAGTTAGCAACATGCCTTAC
AAGGAGAGAAAAAGCACCGTGCATGCCGATTGGTGGAAGTAAGGTGGTACGATCGTGCCTTATTAGGAAG
GCAACAGACGGGTCTGACATGGATTGGACGAACCACTGAATTGCCGCATTGCAGAGATATTGTATTTAAG
TGCCTAGCTCGATACATAAACGGGTCTCTCTGGTTAGACCAGATCTGAGCCTGGGAGCTCTCTGGCTAAC
TAGGGAACCCACTGCTTAAGCCTCAATAAAGCTTGCCTTGAGTGCTTCAAGTAGTGTGTGCCCGTCTGTT
GTGTGACTCTGGTAACTAGAGATCCCTCAGACCCTTTTAGTCAGTGTGGAAAATCTCTAGCAGTGGCGCC
CGAACAGGGACTTGAAAGCGAAAGGGAAACCAGAGGAGCTCTCTCGACGCAGGACTCGGCTTGCTGAAGC
GCGCACGGCAAGAGGCGAGGGGCGGCGACTGGTGAGTACGCCAAAAATTTTGACTAGCGGAGGCTAGAAG
GAGAGAGATGGGTGCGAGAGCGTCAGTATTAAGCGGGGGAGAATTAGATCGCGATGGGAAAAAATTCGGT
TAAGGCCAGGGGGAAAGAAAAAATATAAATTAAAACATATAGTATGGGCAAGCAGGGAGCTAGAACGATT
CGCAGTTAATCCTGGCCTGTTAGAAACATCAGAAGGCTGTAGACAAATACTGGGACAGCTACAACCATCC
CTTCAGACAGGATCAGAAGAACTTAGATCATTATATAATACAGTAGCAACCCTCTATTGTGTGCATCAAA
GGATAGAGATAAAAGACACCAAGGAAGCTTTAGACAAGATAGAGGAAGAGCAAAACAAAAGTAAGACCAC
CGCACAGCAAGCGGCCGCTGATCTTCAGACCTGGAGGAGGAGATATGAGGGACAATTGGAGAAGTGAATT
ATATAAATATAAAGTAGTAAAAATTGAACCATTAGGAGTAGCACCCACCAAGGCAAAGAGAAGAGTGGTG
CAGAGAGAAAAAAGAGCAGTGGGAATAGGAGCTTTGTTCCTTGGGTTCTTGGGAGCAGCAGGAAGCACTA
TGGGCGCAGCGTCAATGACGCTGACGGTACAGGCCAGACAATTATTGTCTGGTATAGTGCAGCAGCAGAA
CAATTTGCTGAGGGCTATTGAGGCGCAACAGCATCTGTTGCAACTCACAGTCTGGGGCATCAAGCAGCTC
CAGGCAAGAATCCTGGCTGTGGAAAGATACCTAAAGGATCAACAGCTCCTGGGGATTTGGGGTTGCTCTG
GAAAACTCATTTGCACCACTGCTGTGCCTTGGAATGCTAGTTGGAGTAATAAATCTCTGGAACAGATTTG
GAATCACACGACCTGGATGGAGTGGGACAGAGAAATTAACAATTACACAAGCTTAATACACTCCTTAATT
GAAGAATCGCAAAACCAGCAAGAAAAGAATGAACAAGAATTATTGGAATTAGATAAATGGGCAAGTTTGT
GGAATTGGTTTAACATAACAAATTGGCTGTGGTATATAAAATTATTCATAATGATAGTAGGAGGCTTGGT
AGGTTTAAGAATAGTTTTTGCTGTACTTTCTATAGTGAATAGAGTTAGGCAGGGATATTCACCATTATCG
TTTCAGACCCACCTCCCAACCCCGAGGGGACCCATGCATTGCATCTCAATTAGTCAGCAACCAGGTGTGG
AAAGTCCCCAGGCTCCCCAGCAGGCAGAAGTATGCAAAGCATGCGTCTCAATTAGTCAGCAACCATAGTC
CCGCCCCTAACTCCGCCCATCCCGCCCCTAACTCCGCCCAGTTCCGCCCATTCTCCGCCCCATGGCTGAC
TAATTTTTTTTATTTATGCAGAGGCCGAGGCCGCCTCGGCCTCTGAGCTATTCCAGAAGTAGTGAGGAGG
CTTTTTTGGAGGCCTAGGCTTTTGCAAAAAGCTTTCTAGAGGTACCACCGGAGCTTACCATGACCGAGTA
CAAGCCCACGGTGCGCCTCGCCACCCGCGACGACGTCCCCAGGGCCGTACGCACCCTCGCCGCCGCGTTC
GCCGACTACCCCGCCACGCGCCACACCGTCGATCCGGACCGCCACATCGAGCGGGTCACCGAGCTGCAAG
AACTCTTCCTCACGCGCGTCGGGCTCGACATCGGCAAGGTGTGGGTCGCGGACGACGGCGCCGCCGTGGC
GGTCTGGACCACGCCGGAGAGCGTCGAAGCGGGGGCGGTGTTCGCCGAGATCGGCCCGCGCATGGCCGAG
TTGAGCGGTTCCCGGCTGGCCGCGCAGCAACAGATGGAAGGCCTCCTGGCGCCGCACCGGCCCAAGGAGC
CCGCGTGGTTCCTGGCCACCGTCGGCGTCTCGCCCGACCACCAGGGCAAGGGTCTGGGCAGCGCCGTCGT
GCTCCCCGGAGTGGAGGCGGCCGAGCGCGCCGGGGTGCCCGCCTTCCTGGAGACCTCCGCGCCCCGCAAC
CTCCCCTTCTACGAGCGGCTCGGCTTCACCGTCACCGCCGACGTCGAGGTGCCCGAAGGACCGCGCACCT
GGTGCATGACCCGCAAGCCCGGTGCCAGTTAACGAATTCTAGATCTTGAGACAAATGGCAGTATTCATCC
ACAATTTTAAAAGAAAAGGGGGGATTGGGGGGTACAGTGCAGGGGAAAGAATAGTAGACATAATAGCAAC
AGACATACAAACTAAAGAATTACAAAAACAAATTACAAAAATTCAAAATTTTCGGGTTTATTACAGGGAC
AGCAGAGATCCACTTTGGCGCCGGCTCGAGGCCTGCAGGTGCAAAGATGGATAAAGTTTTAAACAGAGAG
GAATCTTTGCAGCTAATGGACCTTCTAGGTCTTGAAAGGAGTGGGAATTGGCTCCGGTGCCCGTCAGTGG
GCAGAGCGCACATCGCCCACAGTCCCCGAGAAGTTGGGGGGAGGGGTCGGCAATTGAACCGGTGCCTAGA
GAAGGTGGCGCGGGGTAAACTGGGAAAGTGATGTCGTGTACTGGCTCCGCCTTTTTCCCGAGGGTGGGGG
AGAACCGTATATAAGTGCAGTAGTCGCCGTGAACGTTCTTTTTCGCAACGGGTTTGCCGCCAGAACACAG
GTAAGTGCCGTGTGTGGTTCCCGCGGGCCTGGCCTCTTTACGGGTTATGGCCCTTGCGTGCCTTGAATTA
CTTCCACCTGGCTGCAGTACGTGATTCTTGATCCCGAGCTTCGGGTTGGAAGTGGGTGGGAGAGTTCGAG
GCCTTGCGCTTAAGGAGCCCCTTCGCCTCGTGCTTGAGTTGAGGCCTGGCCTGGGCGCTGGGGCCGCCGC
GTGCGAATCTGGTGGCACCTTCGCGCCTGTCTCGCTGCTTTCGATAAGTCTCTAGCCATTTAAAATTTTT
GATGACCTGCTGCGACGCTTTTTTTCTGGCAAGATAGTCTTGTAAATGCGGGCCAAGATCTGCACACTGG
TATTTCGGTTTTTGGGGCCGCGGGCGGCGACGGGGCCCGTGCGTCCCAGCGCACATGTTCGGCGAGGCGG
GGCCTGCGAGCGCGGCCACCGAGAATCGGACGGGGGTAGTCTCAAGCTGGCCGGCCTGCTCTGGTGCCTG
GCCTCGCGCCGCCGTGTATCGCCCCGCCCTGGGCGGCAAGGCTGGCCCGGTCGGCACCAGTTGCGTGAGC
GGAAAGATGGCCGCTTCCCGGCCCTGCTGCAGGGAGCTCAAAATGGAGGACGCGGCGCTCGGGAGAGCGG
GCGGGTGAGTCACCCACACAAAGGAAAAGGGCCTTTCCGTCCTCAGCCGTCGCTTCATGTGACTCCACGG
AGTACCGGGCGCCGTCCAGGCACCTCGATTAGTTCTCGAGCTTTTGGAGTACGTCGTCTTTAGGTTGGGG
GGAGGGGTTTTATGCGATGGAGTTTCCCCACACTGAGTGGGTGGAGACTGAAGTTAGGCCAGCTTGGCAC
TTGATGTAATTCTCCTTGGAATTTGCCCTTTTTGAGTTTGGATCTTGGTTCATTCTCAAGCCTCAGACAG
TGGTTCAAAGTTTTTTTCTTCCATTTCAGGTGTCGTGAGGCTAGCATCGATTGATCAACAAGTTTGTACA
AAAAAGTTGGCACCATGCTGGAGAACTACAAGAATTTGGCCACAGTAGGATATCAGCTCTTCAAACCCAG
TCTGATCTCTTGGCTGGAACAAGAAGAGTCTAGGACAGTGCAGAGAGGTGATTTCCAAGCTTCAGAATGG
AAAGTGCAACTTAAAACCAAAGAGTTAGCCCTTCAGCAGGATGTTTTGGGGGAGCCAACCTCCAGTGGGA
TTCAAATGATAGGAAGCCACAACGGAGGGGAGGTCAGTGATGTTAAGCAATGTGGAGATGTCTCCAGTGA
ACACTCATGCCTTAAGACACATGTGAGAACTCAAAATAGTGAGAACACATTTGAGTGTTATCTGTATGGA
GTAGACTTCCTTACTCTGCACAAGAAAACCTCTACTGGAGAGCAACGTTCTGTATTTAGTCAGTGTGGAA
AAGCCTTCAGCCTGAACCCAGATGTTGTTTGCCAGAGAACGTGCACAGGAGAGAAAGCTTTTGATTGCAG
TGACTCTGGGAAATCCTTCATTAATCATTCACACCTTCAGGGACATTTAAGAACTCACAATGGAGAAAGT
CTCCATGAATGGAAGGAATGTGGGAGAGGCTTTATTCACTCCACAGACCTTGCTGTGCGTATACAAACTC
ACAGGTCAGAAAAACCCTACAAATGTAAGGAATGTGGAAAAGGATTTAGATATTCTGCATACCTTAATAT
TCACATGGGAACCCACACTGGAGACAATCCCTATGAGTGTAAGGAGTGTGGGAAAGCCTTCACCAGGTCT
TGTCAACTTACTCAGCACAGAAAAACTCACACTGGAGAGAAACCTTATAAATGTAAGGATTGTGGGAGAG
CCTTCACTGTTTCCTCTTGCTTAAGTCAACATATGAAAATCCATGTGGGTGAGAAGCCTTATGAATGCAA
GGAATGTGGGATAGCCTTCACTAGATCTTCTCAACTTACTGAACATTTAAAAACTCACACTGCAAAGGAT
CCCTTTGAATGTAAGATATGTGGAAAATCCTTTAGAAATTCCTCATGCCTCAGTGATCACTTTCGAATTC
ACACTGGAATAAAACCCTATAAATGTAAGGATTGTGGGAAAGCCTTCACTCAGAACTCAGACCTTACTAA
GCATGCACGAACTCACAGTGGAGAGAGGCCCTATGAATGTAAGGAATGTGGAAAGGCCTTTGCCAGATCC
TCTCGCCTTAGTGAACATACAAGAACTCACACTGGAGAGAAGCCTTTTGAATGTGTCAAATGTGGGAAAG
CCTTTGCTATTTCTTCAAATCTTAGTGGACATTTGAGAATTCACACTGGAGAGAAGCCCTTTGAGTGCCT
GGAATGTGGTAAAGCATTTACGCATTCCTCCAGTCTTAATAATCACATGCGGACCCACAGCGCCAAAAAA
CCATTCACGTGTATGGAATGTGGCAAAGCCTTTAAGTTTCCCACGTGTGTTAACCTTCACATGCGGATCC
ACACTGGAGAAAAACCCTACAAATGTAAACAGTGTGGGAAATCCTTCAGTTACTCCAATTCGTTTCAGTT
ACATGAACGAACTCACACTGGAGAGAAACCCTATGAATGTAAGGAGTGCGGGAAAGCCTTCAGTTCTTCC
AGTTCCTTTCGAAATCATGAAAGAAGGCATGCGGATGAGAGACTGTCAGCATTGCCAACTTTCTTGTACA
AAGTGGTTGATATCGGTAAGCCTATCCCTAACCCTCTCCTCGGTCTCGATTCTACGTAGTAATGAACTAG
TCCGTAACTTGAAAGTATTTCGATTTCTTGGCTTTATATATCTTGTGGAAAGGACGAATTATCGGTCCGT
CTAACCGAAGCACGCGTTAAGTCGACAATCAACCTCTGGATTACAAAATTTGTGAAAGATTGACTGGTAT
TCTTAACTATGTTGCTCCTTTTACGCTATGTGGATACGCTGCTTTAATGCCTTTGTATCATGCTATTGCT
TCCCGTATGGCTTTCATTTTCTCCTCCTTGTATAAATCCTGGTTGCTGTCTCTTTATGAGGAGTTGTGGC
CCGTTGTCAGGCAACGTGGCGTGGTGTGCACTGTGTTTGCTGACGCAACCCCCACTGGTTGGGGCATTGC
CACCACCTGTCAGCTCCTTTCCGGGACTTTCGCTTTCCCCCTCCCTATTGCCACGGCGGAACTCATCGCC
GCCTGCCTTGCCCGCTGCTGGACAGGGGCTCGGCTGTTGGGCACTGACAATTCCGTGGTGTTGTCGGGGA
AATCATCGTCCTTTCCTTGGCTGCTCGCCTGTGTTGCCACCTGGATTCTGCGCGGGACGTCCTTCTGCTA
CGTCCCTTCGGCCCTCAATCCAGCGGACCTTCCTTCCCGCGGCCTGCTGCCGGCTCTGCGGCCTCTTCCG
CGTCTTCGCCTTCGCCCTCAGACGAGTCGGATCTCCCTTTGGGCCGCCTCCCCGCGTCGACTTTAAGACC
AATGACTTACAAGGCAGCTGTAGATCTTAGCCACTTTTTAAAAGAAAAGGGGGGACTGGAAGGGCTAATT
CACTCCCAACGAAGACAAGATCTGCTTTTTGCTTGTACTGGGTCTCTCTGGTTAGACCAGATCTGAGCCT
GGGAGCTCTCTGGCTAACTAGGGAACCCACTGCTTAAGCCTCAATAAAGCTTGCCTTGAGTGCTTCAAGT
AGTGTGTGCCCGTCTGTTGTGTGACTCTGGTAACTAGAGATCCCTCAGACCCTTTTAGTCAGTGTGGAAA
ATCTCTAGCAGTACGTATAGTAGTTCATGTCATCTTATTATTCAGTATTTATAACTTGCAAAGAAATGAA
TATCAGAGAGTGAGAGGAACTTGTTTATTGCAGCTTATAATGGTTACAAATAAAGCAATAGCATCACAAA
TTTCACAAATAAAGCATTTTTTTCACTGCATTCTAGTTGTGGTTTGTCCAAACTCATCAATGTATCTTAT
CATGTCTGGCTCTAGCTATCCCGCCCCTAACTCCGCCCATCCCGCCCCTAACTCCGCCCAGTTCCGCCCA
TTCTCCGCCCCATGGCTGACTAATTTTTTTTATTTATGCAGAGGCCGAGGCCGCCTCGGCCTCTGAGCTA
TTCCAGAAGTAGTGAGGAGGCTTTTTTGGAGGCCTAGGGACGTACCCAATTCGCCCTATAGTGAGTCGTA
TTACGCGCGCTCACTGGCCGTCGTTTTACAACGTCGTGACTGGGAAAACCCTGGCGTTACCCAACTTAAT
CGCCTTGCAGCACATCCCCCTTTCGCCAGCTGGCGTAATAGCGAAGAGGCCCGCACCGATCGCCCTTCCC
AACAGTTGCGCAGCCTGAATGGCGAATGGG
[124 nt withheld, positions 7451-7574]
C
[91 nt withheld, positions 7576-7666]
A
[49 nt withheld, positions 7668-7716]
CCTTTGACGTTGGAGTCCACGTTCTTT
[37 nt withheld, positions 7744-7780]
ACCCTATCTCGGTCTATTCTTTTGATTTATAAGGGATTTTGCCGATTTCGGCCTATTGGTTAAAAAATGA
GCTGATTTAACAAAAATTTAACGCGAATTTTAACAAAATATTAACGCTTACAATTTAGGTGGCACTTTTC
GGGGAAATGTGCGCGGAACCCCTATTTGTTTATTTTTCTAAATACATTCAAATATGTATCCGCTCATGAG
ACAATAACCCTGATAAATGCTTCAATAATATTGAAAAAGGAAGAGTATGAGTATTCAACATTTCCGTGTC
GCCCTTATTCCCTTTTTTGCGGCATTTTGCCTTCCTGTTTTTGCTCACCCAGAAACGCTGGTGAAAGTAA
AAGATGCTGAAGATCAGTTGGGTGCACGAGTGGGTTACATCGAACTGGATCTCAACAGCGGTAAGATCCT
TGAGAGTTTTCGCCCCGAAGAACGTTTTCCAATGATGAGCACTTTTAAAGTTCTGCTATGTGGCGCGGTA
TTATCCCGTATTGACGCCGGGCAAGAGCAACTCGGTCGCCGCATACACTATTCTCAGAATGACTTGGTTG
AGTACTCACCAGTCACAGAAAAGCATCTTACGGATGGCATGACAGTAAGAGAATTATGCAGTGCTGCCAT
AACCATGAGTGATAACACTGCGGCCAACTTACTTCTGACAACGATCGGAGGACCGAAGGAGCTAACCGCT
TTTTTGCACAACATGGGGGATCATGTAACTCGCCTTGATCGTTGGGAACCGGAGCTGAATGAAGCCATAC
CAAACGACGAGCGTGACACCACGATGCCTGTAGCAATGGCAACAACGTTGCGCAAACTATTAACTGGCGA
ACTACTTACTCTAGCTTCCCGGCAACAATTAATAGACTGGATGGAGGCGGATAAAGTTGCAGGACCACTT
CTGCGCTCGGCCCTTCCGGCTGGCTGGTTTATTGCTGATAAATCTGGAGCCGGTGAGCGTGGGTCTCGCG
GTATCATTGCAGCACTGGGGCCAGATGGTAAGCCCTCCCGTATCGTAGTTATCTACACGACGGGGAGTCA
GGCAACTATGGATGAACGAAATAGACAGATCGCTGAGATAGGTGCCTCACTGATTAAGCATTGGTAACTG
TCAGACCAAGTTTACTCATATATACTTTAGATTGATTTAAAACTTCATTTTTAATTTAAAAGGATCTAGG
TGAAGATCCTTTTTGATAATCTCATGACCAAAATCCCTTAACGTGAGTTTTCGTTCCACTGAGCGTCAGA
CCCCGTAGAAAAGATCAAAGGATCTTCTTGAGATCCTTTTTTTCTGCGCGTAATCTGCTGCTTGCAAACA
AAAAAACCACCGCTACCAGCGGTGGTTTGTTTGCCGGATCAAGAGCTACCAACTCTTTTTCCGAAGGTAA
CTGGCTTCAGCAGAGCGCAGATACCAAATACTGTTCTTCTAGTGTAGCCGTAGTTAGGCCACCACTTCAA
GAACTCTGTAGCACCGCCTACATACCTCGCTCTGCTAATCCTGTTACCAGTGGCTGCTGCCAGTGGCGAT
AAGTCGTGTCTTACCGGGTTGGACTCAAGACGATAGTTACCGGATAAGGCGCAGCGGTCGGGCTGAACGG
GGGGTTCGTGCACACAGCCCAGCTTGGAGCGAACGACCTACACCGAACTGAGATACCTACAGCGTGAGCT
ATGAGAAAGCGCCACGCTTCCCGAAGGGAGAAAGGCGGACAGGTATCCGGTAAGCGGCAGGGTCGGAACA
GGAGAGCGCACGAGGGAGCTTCCAGGGGGAAACGCCTGGTATCTTTATAGTCCTGTCGGGTTTCGCCACC
TCTGACTTGAGCGTCGATTTTTGTGATGCTCGTCAGGGGGGCGGAGCCTATGGAAAAACGCCAGCAACGC
GGCCTTTTTACGGTTCCTGGCCTTTTGCTGGCCTTTTGCTCACATGTTCTTTCCTGCGTTATCCCCTGAT
TCTGTGGATAACCGTATTACCGCCTTTGAGTGAGCTGATACCGCTCGCCGCAGCCGAACGACCGAGCGCA
GCGAGTCAGTGAGCGAGGAAGCGGAAGAGCGCCCAATACGCAAACCGCCTCTCCCCGCGCGTTGGCCGAT
TCATTAATGCAGCTGGCACGACAGGTTTCCCGACTGGAAAGCGGGCAGTGAGCGCAACGCAATTAATGTG
AGTTAGCTCACTCATTAGGCACCCCAGGCTTTACACTTTATGCTTCCGGCTCGTATGTTGTGTGGAATTG
TGAGCGGATAACAATTTCACACAGGAAACAGCTATGACCATGATTACGCCAAGCGCGCAATTAACCCTCA
CTAAAGGGAACAAAAGCTGGAGCTGCAAGC
Features (pLannotate 1.2.2; 34 found; start..end, strand, type, name):
      5..231     +  promoter       RSV promoter: Rous sarcoma virus enhancer/promoter
    232..412     +  LTR            5' LTR (truncated): truncated 5' long terminal repeat (LTR) from HIV-1
    459..584     +  misc_feature   HIV-1 Ψ: packaging signal of human immunodeficiency virus type 1
    568..931     +  CDS            HIV-1 gag (fragment): gag protein from human immunodeficiency virus 1; gag
   1077..1310    +  misc_feature   RRE: The Rev response element (RRE) of HIV-1 allows for Rev-dependent mRNA export from the nucleus to the cytoplasm.
   1687..1713    +  CDS            Rev (fragment): human immunodeficiency virus 1 (HIV-1) Rev protein; rev; enhances nuclear export of unspliced and incompletely spliced viral mRNAs
   1720..1743    +  promoter       SV40 promoter (fragment): SV40 early promoter
   1744..1815    +  promoter       SV40 promoter (fragment): SV40 enhancer and early promoter
   1839..1974    +  rep_origin     SV40 ori: SV40 origin of replication
   2020..2616    +  CDS            PuroR (fragment): puromycin N-acetyltransferase; pac from Streptomyces; confers resistance to puromycin
   2665..2782    +  misc_feature   cPPT/CTS: central polypurine tract and central termination sequence of HIV-1
   2847..2913    +  CDS            small t antigen (fragment): SV40 (simian virus 40) small t antigen
   2920..4098    +  promoter       EF-1α promoter: strong constitutive promoter for human elongation factor EF-1α
   4119..4136    +  protein_bind   attB1 (fragment): mutant version of attB; core recombination site for the Gateway® BP reaction BP Clonase™
   4145..4705    +  CDS            ZNF266 (fragment): ZN266_HUMAN - Also known as KIAA2007. Experimental evidence at protein level: Swiss-Prot protein existence level 1. May be involved in transcriptional regulation. From Homo sapiens (Human).
   5799..5816    -  protein_bind   attB2 (fragment): mutant version of attB; core recombination site for the Gateway® BP reaction BP Clonase™
   5825..5866    +  CDS            V5 tag: epitope tag from simian virus 5
   5882..5935    +  promoter       U6 promoter (fragment): RNA polymerase III promoter for human U6 snRNA
   5977..6565    +  misc_feature   WPRE: woodchuck hepatitis virus posttranscriptional regulatory element
   6616..6635    +  misc_feature   cPPT/CTS (fragment): central polypurine tract and central termination sequence of HIV-1
   6637..6870    +  LTR            3' LTR (ΔU3): self-inactivating 3' long terminal repeat (LTR) from HIV-1
   6948..7069    +  polyA_signal   SV40 poly(A) signal: SV40 polyadenylation signal
   7109..7244    +  rep_origin     SV40 ori: SV40 origin of replication
   7265..7283    -  promoter       T7 promoter: promoter for bacteriophage T7 RNA polymerase
   7291..7446    +  CDS            lacZα (fragment): LacZα fragment of β-galactosidase; lacZ fragment
   7451..7879    +  rep_origin     f1 ori (sequence partly withheld): f1 bacteriophage origin of replication; arrow indicates direction of (+) strand synthesis
   7932..8036    +  promoter       AmpR promoter: bla
   8037..8897    +  CDS            AmpR: β-lactamase; bla; confers resistance to ampicillin, carbenicillin, and related antibiotics
   9068..9656    +  rep_origin     ori: high-copy-number ColE1/pMB1/pBR322/pUC origin of replication
   9839..9931    +  CDS            lacI (fragment): lac repressor; lacI; The lac repressor binds to the lac operator to inhibit transcription in E. coli. This inhibition can be relieved by adding lactose or isopropyl-β-D-thiogalactopyranoside (IPTG).
   9944..9965    +  protein_bind   CAP binding site: CAP binding activates transcription in the presence of cAMP. E. coli catabolite activator protein
   9980..10010   +  promoter       lac promoter: promoter for the E. coli lac operon
  10018..10034   +  protein_bind   lac operator: The lac repressor binds to the lac operator to inhibit transcription in E. coli. This inhibition can be relieved by adding lactose or isopropyl-β-D-thiogalactopyranoside (IPTG). lac repressor encoded by lacI
  10079..10097   +  promoter       T3 promoter: promoter for bacteriophage T3 RNA polymerase
