[The description below was written by a language model from this plasmid's Addgene catalogue record and pLannotate feature annotations shown in this document.]
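Description:
TFORF3047 is a lentiviral mammalian expression plasmid built on the pLX_TRC317 backbone and carrying the human zinc-finger gene ZNF266 (also known as HZF1) as its open reading frame. It belongs to a barcoded transcription factor ORF collection in which each construct carries a unique 24-bp barcode, so that individual factors can be identified by sequencing in pooled overexpression screens such as directed-differentiation experiments. In bacteria the plasmid is maintained through a high-copy ColE1/pUC-type origin with ampicillin resistance (AmpR), and an f1 origin is also present. The depositor warns that the plasmid can recombine during propagation, which is a common issue with LTR-containing vectors.

The viral portion has a third-generation, self-inactivating layout. An RSV promoter drives a truncated HIV-1 5' LTR, followed by the Ψ packaging signal, a gag fragment, the RRE for Rev-dependent export of the genomic RNA, a cPPT/CTS element, and a ΔU3 3' LTR with a downstream SV40 polyadenylation signal. Two expression units sit between the LTRs. An SV40 early promoter drives puromycin N-acetyltransferase for selection of transduced cells, and the EF-1α promoter drives the ZNF266 ORF. The ORF was inserted by Gateway recombination and is flanked by attB1 and attB2 sites, with an in-frame C-terminal V5 epitope tag for detection. A WPRE downstream of the tag enhances transcript stability and expression. The automated annotation labels only the first part of the region between the att sites as ZNF266, although that span matches the stated insert size. It does not mark the barcode explicitly, so the barcode's exact position is not given in the record.
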