Addgene plasmid #144523: TFORF3047
Purpose: Lentiviral vector for overexpressing transcription factor ORFs with unique 24-bp barcodes. Barcodes facilitate identification of transcription factors in pooled screens.
Depositing lab: Feng Zhang. Depositing organization: Broad Institute. Publication: A transcription factor atlas of directed differentiation. Joung J, Ma S, Tay T, Geiger-Schuller KR, Kirchgatterer PC, Verdine VK, Guo B, Arias-Garcia MA, Allen WE, Singh A, Kuksenko O, Abudayyeh OO, Gootenberg JS, Fu Z, Macrae RK, Buenrostro JD, Regev A, Zhang F. Cell. 2023 Jan 5;186(1):209-229.e26. doi: 10.1016/j.cell.2022.11.026. PubMed 36608654.
Backbone
  Vector backbone: pLX_TRC317
  Backbone manufacturer: Broad Institute Genetic Perturbation Platform
  Backbone size w/o insert (bp): 8264
  Vector type: Mammalian Expression, Lentiviral
  Selectable markers: Puromycin
Growth in bacteria
  Bacterial resistance: Ampicillin, 100 μg/mL
  Growth temperature: 37°C
  Growth strain: NEB Stable
  Copy number: High Copy
Gene/Insert
  Gene/Insert name: ZNF266
  Species: H. sapiens (human)
  Insert size (bp): 1856
  Entrez Gene: ZNF266 (a.k.a. HZF1)
  Promoter: EF1a
  Tag / fusion protein: V5 (C terminal on insert)
  Cloning method: Gateway Cloning
  Sequencing primers: 5′ GGGTGGAGACTGAAGTTAGGCCAG; 3′ CACATAGCGTAAAAGGAGCAACATAG
Resource information
  A portion of this plasmid was derived from a plasmid made by: Broad Institute Genetic Perturbation Platform
Terms and licenses: Academic/Nonprofit Terms; Industry Terms: Not Available to Industry
Depositor comments: NM_006631.3 Please test multiple small colonies in case of plasmid recombination. To make this collection available in a timely manner, a portion of this collection was not fully sequenced by Addgene. If an Addgene verified full plasmid sequence is not available, please contact us prior to placing an order to request the full sequence.
How to cite: TFORF3047 was a gift from Feng Zhang (Addgene plasmid # 144523 ; http://n2t.net/addgene:144523 ; RRID:Addgene_144523)
