>Addgene plasmid #144523 | TFORF3047 | depositor partial sequence | sequence record 285684 | Insert
ATCGATTGATCAACAAGTTTGTACAAAAAAGTTGGCACCATGCTGGAGAACTACAAGAATTTGGCCACAG
TAGGATATCAGCTCTTCAAACCCAGTCTGATCTCTTGGCTGGAACAAGAAGAGTCTAGGACAGTGCAGAG
AGGTGATTTCCAAGCTTCAGAATGGAAAGTGCAACTTAAAACCAAAGAGTTAGCCCTTCAGCAGGATGTT
TTGGGGGAGCCAACCTCCAGTGGGATTCAAATGATAGGAAGCCACAACGGAGGGGAGGTCAGTGATGTTA
AGCAATGTGGAGATGTCTCCAGTGAACACTCATGCCTTAAGACACATGTGAGAACTCAAAATAGTGAGAA
CACATTTGAGTGTTATCTGTATGGAGTAGACTTCCTTACTCTGCACAAGAAAACCTCTACTGGAGAGCAA
CGTTCTGTATTTAGTCAGTGTGGAAAAGCCTTCAGCCTGAACCCAGATGTTGTTTGCCAGAGAACGTGCA
CAGGAGAGAAAGCTTTTGATTGCAGTGACTCTGGGAAATCCTTCATTAATCATTCACACCTTCAGGGACA
TTTAAGAACTCACAATGGAGAAAGTCTCCATGAATGGAAGGAATGTGGGAGAGGCTTTATTCACTCCACA
GACCTTGCTGTGCGTATACAAACTCACAGGTCAGAAAAACCCTACAAATGTAAGGAATGTGGAAAAGGAT
TTAGATATTCTGCATACCTTAATATTCACATGGGAACCCACACTGGAGACAATCCCTATGAGTGTAAGGA
GTGTGGGAAAGCCTTCACCAGGTCTTGTCAACTTACTCAGCACAGAAAAACTCACACTGGAGAGAAACCT
TATAAATGTAAGGATTGTGGGAGAGCCTTCACTGTTTCCTCTTGCTTAAGTCAACATATGAAAATCCATG
TGGGTGAGAAGCCTTATGAATGCAAGGAATGTGGGATAGCCTTCACTAGATCTTCTCAACTTACTGAACA
TTTAAAAACTCACACTGCAAAGGATCCCTTTGAATGTAAGATATGTGGAAAATCCTTTAGAAATTCCTCA
TGCCTCAGTGATCACTTTCGAATTCACACTGGAATAAAACCCTATAAATGTAAGGATTGTGGGAAAGCCT
TCACTCAGAACTCAGACCTTACTAAGCATGCACGAACTCACAGTGGAGAGAGGCCCTATGAATGTAAGGA
ATGTGGAAAGGCCTTTGCCAGATCCTCTCGCCTTAGTGAACATACAAGAACTCACACTGGAGAGAAGCCT
TTTGAATGTGTCAAATGTGGGAAAGCCTTTGCTATTTCTTCAAATCTTAGTGGACATTTGAGAATTCACA
CTGGAGAGAAGCCCTTTGAGTGCCTGGAATGTGGTAAAGCATTTACGCATTCCTCCAGTCTTAATAATCA
CATGCGGACCCACAGCGCCAAAAAACCATTCACGTGTATGGAATGTGGCAAAGCCTTTAAGTTTCCCACG
TGTGTTAACCTTCACATGCGGATCCACACTGGAGAAAAACCCTACAAATGTAAACAGTGTGGGAAATCCT
TCAGTTACTCCAATTCGTTTCAGTTACATGAACGAACTCACACTGGAGAGAAACCCTATGAATGTAAGGA
GTGCGGGAAAGCCTTCAGTTCTTCCAGTTCCTTTCGAAATCATGAAAGAAGGCATGCGGATGAGAGACTG
TCAGCATTGCCAACTTTCTTGTACAAAGTGGTTGATATCGGTAAGCCTATCCCTAACCCTCTCCTCGGTC
TCGATTCTACGTAGTAATGAACTAGTCCGTAACTTGAAAGTATTTCGATTTCTTGGCTTTATATATCTTG
TGGAAAGGACGAATTATCGGTCCGTCTAACCGAAGC
