>Addgene plasmid #144523 | TFORF3047 | depositor partial sequence | sequence record 285685 | Barcode
ATTATCGGTCCGTCTAACCGAAGC
